Addgene plasmid #172156: pJH572
Purpose: (Empty Backbone) Negative control pBAD backbone
Depositing lab: Matthew Bennett. Depositing organization: Rice University. Publication: Improved pyrrolysine biosynthesis through phage assisted non-continuous directed evolution of the complete pathway. Ho JML, Miller CA, Smith KA, Mattia JR, Bennett MR. Nat Commun. 2021 Jun 24;12(1):3914. doi: 10.1038/s41467-021-24183-9. PubMed 34168131.
Backbone
  Vector backbone: pBR322
  Vector type: Bacterial Expression
Growth in bacteria
  Bacterial resistance: Ampicillin, 100 μg/mL
  Growth temperature: 37°C
  Growth strain: NEB Stable
  Copy number: High Copy
Gene/Insert
  Gene/Insert name: None
Terms and licenses: Academic/Nonprofit Terms; Industry Terms: Not Available to Industry
How to cite: pJH572 was a gift from Matthew Bennett (Addgene plasmid # 172156 ; http://n2t.net/addgene:172156 ; RRID:Addgene_172156)
