[The description below was written by a language model from this plasmid's Addgene catalogue record and pLannotate feature annotations shown in this document.]
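Description:
pJH572 is an empty bacterial expression backbone of the pBAD type, built on pBR322-derived sequences and deposited as a negative control, with no gene or insert recorded. The full sequence is about 4.1 kb. It is maintained in E. coli through a ColE1/pMB1-family origin and is catalogued as high copy. Consistent with that, only a short fragment of the rop gene, whose product normally holds such plasmids at lower copy number, is detected. The pBR322 bom (basis of mobility) region is also present. The annotation flags a small fragment resembling the RSF1030 origin next to the main ori, which is probably just sequence similarity between related replicons rather than a second functional origin. Selection is by ampicillin, through a β-lactamase gene driven by its native bla promoter.

The expression module is the standard arabinose-inducible arrangement. The araC regulator gene is transcribed in the opposite direction from the adjacent araBAD promoter, so that AraC represses the promoter in the absence of L-arabinose and activates it when the sugar is supplied. No coding sequence is annotated downstream of the promoter. The region runs into a segment of the E. coli rrnB operon comprising the 5S rRNA sequence and the T1 terminator, followed by the T2 terminator across the plasmid's numbering origin, and together these stop any transcription from the empty cassette. The plasmid therefore carries the same replication, selection and regulatory load as a pBAD expression construct without producing a payload protein. The associated publication concerns directed evolution of the pyrrolysine biosynthesis pathway, and the plasmid presumably served there as the no-gene comparison, although the record does not detail the specific experiments.
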