Features (pLannotate 1.2.2; 11 found; start..end, strand, type, name):
     39..66      +  terminator     rrnB T2 terminator: transcription terminator T2 from the E. coli rrnB gene
     85..176     +  promoter       AmpR promoter: bla
    177..1037    +  CDS            AmpR: β-lactamase; bla; confers resistance to ampicillin, carbenicillin, and related antibiotics
   1208..1796    +  rep_origin     ori: high-copy-number ColE1/pMB1/pBR322/pUC origin of replication
   1855..1988    +  rep_origin     RSF ori (fragment): Plasmids containing the RSF 1030 origin of replication can be propagated in E. coli cells that contain additional plasmids with compatible origins.
   1993..2133    -  misc_feature   bom: basis of mobility region from pBR322
   2235..2275    -  CDS            rop (fragment): Rop protein, which maintains plasmids at low copy number; rop
   2397..3275    -  CDS            araC: L-arabinose regulatory protein; araC
   3302..3586    +  promoter       araBAD promoter: araBAD; promoter of the L-arabinose operon of E. coli; the araC regulatory gene is transcribed in the opposite direction (Guzman et al., 1995)
   3815..3930    +  ncRNA          5S rRNA: Accession: RF00001 - 5S ribosomal RNA
   3934..4020    +  terminator     rrnB T1 terminator: Escherichia coli rrnB; transcription terminator T1 from the E. coli rrnB gene
>Addgene plasmid #172156 | pJH572 | addgene full sequence | sequence record 339045 | Addgene NGS Result
AGGACGCCCGCCATAAACTGCCAGGCATCAAATTAAGCAGAAGGCCATCCTGACGGATGGCCTTTTTGCG
TTTCTACAAACTCTTTTGTTTATTTTTCTAAATACATTCAAATATGTATCCGCTCATGAGACAATAACCC
TGATAAATGCTTCAATAATATTGAAAAAGGAAGAGTATGAGTATTCAACATTTCCGTGTCGCCCTTATTC
CCTTTTTTGCGGCATTTTGCCTTCCTGTTTTTGCTCACCCAGAAACGCTGGTGAAAGTAAAAGATGCTGA
AGATCAGTTGGGTGCACGAGTGGGTTACATCGAACTGGATCTCAACAGCGGTAAGATCCTTGAGAGTTTT
CGCCCCGAAGAACGTTTTCCAATGATGAGCACTTTTAAAGTTCTGCTATGTGGCGCGGTATTATCCCGTG
TTGACGCCGGGCAAGAGCAACTCGGTCGCCGCATACACTATTCTCAGAATGACTTGGTTGAGTACTCACC
AGTCACAGAAAAGCATCTTACGGATGGCATGACAGTAAGAGAATTATGCAGTGCTGCCATAACCATGAGT
GATAACACTGCGGCCAACTTACTTCTGACAACGATCGGAGGACCGAAGGAGCTAACCGCTTTTTTGCACA
ACATGGGGGATCATGTAACTCGCCTTGATCGTTGGGAACCGGAGCTGAATGAAGCCATACCAAACGACGA
GCGTGACACCACGATGCCTGTAGCAATGGCAACAACGTTGCGCAAACTATTAACTGGCGAACTACTTACT
CTAGCTTCCCGGCAACAATTAATAGACTGGATGGAGGCGGATAAAGTTGCAGGACCACTTCTGCGCTCGG
CCCTTCCGGCTGGCTGGTTTATTGCTGATAAATCTGGAGCCGGTGAGCGTGGGTCTCGCGGTATCATTGC
AGCACTGGGGCCAGATGGTAAGCCCTCCCGTATCGTAGTTATCTACACGACGGGGAGTCAGGCAACTATG
GATGAACGAAATAGACAGATCGCTGAGATAGGTGCCTCACTGATTAAGCATTGGTAACTGTCAGACCAAG
TTTACTCATATATACTTTAGATTGATTTAAAACTTCATTTTTAATTTAAAAGGATCTAGGTGAAGATCCT
TTTTGATAATCTCATGACCAAAATCCCTTAACGTGAGTTTTCGTTCCACTGAGCGTCAGACCCCGTAGAA
AAGATCAAAGGATCTTCTTGAGATCCTTTTTTTCTGCGCGTAATCTGCTGCTTGCAAACAAAAAAACCAC
CGCTACCAGCGGTGGTTTGTTTGCCGGATCAAGAGCTACCAACTCTTTTTCCGAAGGTAACTGGCTTCAG
CAGAGCGCAGATACCAAATACTGTCCTTCTAGTGTAGCCGTAGTTAGGCCACCACTTCAAGAACTCTGTA
GCACCGCCTACATACCTCGCTCTGCTAATCCTGTTACCAGTGGCTGCTGCCAGTGGCGATAAGTCGTGTC
TTACCGGGTTGGACTCAAGACGATAGTTACCGGATAAGGCGCAGCGGTCGGGCTGAACGGGGGGTTCGTG
CACACAGCCCAGCTTGGAGCGAACGACCTACACCGAACTGAGATACCTACAGCGTGAGCTATGAGAAAGC
GCCACGCTTCCCGAAGGGAGAAAGGCGGACAGGTATCCGGTAAGCGGCAGGGTCGGAACAGGAGAGCGCA
CGAGGGAGCTTCCAGGGGGAAACGCCTGGTATCTTTATAGTCCTGTCGGGTTTCGCCACCTCTGACTTGA
GCGTCGATTTTTGTGATGCTCGTCAGGGGGGCGGAGCCTATGGAAAAACGCCAGCAACGCGGCCTTTTTA
CGGTTCCTGGCCTTTTGCTGGCCTTTTGCTGGCCTTTTGCTCACATGTTCTTTCCTGCGTTATCCCCTGA
TTCTGTGGATAACCGTATTACCGCCTTTGAGTGAGCTGATACCGCTCGCCGCAGCCGAACGACCGAGCGC
AGCGAGTCAGTGAGCGAGGAAGCGGAAGAGCGCCTGATGCGGTATTTTCTCCTTACGCATCTGTGCGGTA
TTTCACACCGCATATGGTGCACTCTCAGTACAATCTGCTCTGATGCCGCATAGTTAAGCCAGTATACACT
CCGCTATCGCTACGTGACTGGGTCATGGCTGCGCCCCGACACCCGCCAACACCCGCTGACGCGCCCTGAC
GGGCTTGTCTGCTCCCGGCATCCGCTTACAGACAAGCTGTGACCGTCTCCGGGAGCTGCATGTGTCAGAG
GTTTTCACCGTCATCACCGAAACGCGCGAGGCAGCAGATCAATTCGCGCGCGAAGGCGAAGCGGCATGCA
TAATGTGCCTGTCAAATGGACGAAGCAGGGATTCTGCAAACCCTATGCTACTCCGTCAAGCCGTCAATTG
TCTGATTCGTTACCAATTATGACAACTTGACGGCTACATCATTCACTTTTTCTTCACAACCGGCACGGAA
CTCGCTCGGGCTGGCCCCGGTGCATTTTTTAAATACCCGCGAGAAATAGAGTTGATCGTCAAAACCAACA
TTGCGACCGACGGTGGCGATAGGCATCCGGGTGGTGCTCAAAAGCAGCTTCGCCTGGCTGATACGTTGGT
CCTCGCGCCAGCTTAAGACGCTAATCCCTAACTGCTGGCGGAAAAGATGTGACAGACGCGACGGCGACAA
GCAAACATGCTGTGCGACGCTGGCGATATCAAAATTGCTGTCTGCCAGGTGATCGCTGATGTACTGACAA
GCCTCGCGTACCCGATTATCCATCGGTGGATGGAGCGACTCGTTAATCGCTTCCATGCGCCGCAGTAACA
ATTGCTCAAGCAGATTTATCGCCAGCAGCTCCGAATAGCGCCCTTCCCCTTGCCCGGCGTTAATGATTTG
CCCAAACAGGTCGCTGAAATGCGGCTGGTGCGCTTCATCCGGGCGAAAGAACCCCGTATTGGCAAATATT
GACGGCCAGTTAAGCCATTCATGCCAGTAGGCGCGCGGACGAAAGTAAACCCACTGGTGATACCATTCGC
GAGCCTCCGGATGACGACCGTAGTGATGAATCTCTCCTGGCGGGAACAGCAAAATATCACCCGGTCGGCA
AACAAATTCTCGTCCCTGATTTTTCACCACCCCCTGACCGCGAATGGTGAGATTGAGAATATAACCTTTC
ATTCCCAGCGGTCGGTCGATAAAAAAATCGAGATAACCGTTGGCCTCAATCGGCGTTAAACCCGCCACCA
GATGGGCATTAAACGAGTATCCCGGCAGCAGGGGATCATTTTGCGCTTCAGCCATACTTTTCATACTCCC
GCCATTCAGAGAAGAAACCAATTGTCCATATTGCATCAGACATTGCCGTCACTGCGTCTTTTACTGGCTC
TTCTCGCTAACCAAACCGGTAACCCCGCTTATTAAAAGCATTCTGTAACAAAGCGGGACCAAAGCCATGA
CAAAAACGCGTAACAAAAGTGTCTATAATCACGGCAGAAAAGTCCACATTGATTATTTGCACGGCGTCAC
ACTTTGCTATGCCATAGCATTTTTATCCATAAGATTAGCGGATCCTACCTGACGCTTTTTATCGCAACTC
TCTACTGTTTCTCCATACCCGTTTTTTGGGCTAACAGGAGGAATTAACCATGATTAAGAAGATGGCGACT
GAAGATCTGGGTATTGGAACTGCTTCTATGCTGTATAGCATTTTGTAAAGCTCGAGATCTGCAGCTGGTA
CCATATGGGAATTCGAAGCTTGGCTGTTTTGGCGGATGAGAGAAGATTTTCAGCCTGATACAGATTAAAT
CAGAACGCAGAAGCGGTCTGATAAAACAGAATTTGCCTGGCGGCAGTAGCGCGGTGGTCCCACCTGACCC
CATGCCGAACTCAGAAGTGAAACGCCGTAGCGCCGATGGTAGTGTGGGGTCTCCCCATGCGAGAGTAGGG
AACTGCCAGGCATCAAATAAAACGAAAGGCTCAGTCGAAAGACTGGGCCTTTCGTTTTATCTGTTGTTTG
TCGGTGAACGCTCTCCTGAGTAGGACAAATCCGCCGGGAGCGGATTTGAACGTTGCGAAGCAACGGCCCG
GAGGGTGGCGGGC
